>Addgene plasmid #10668 | pBABE GFP | addgene full sequence | sequence record 106108 | Addgene NGS Result
CTCGTCCGGGATCGGGAGACCCCTGCCCAGGGACCACCGACCCACCACCGGGAGGCAAGCTGGCCAGCAA
CTTATCTGTGTCTGTCCGATTGTCTAGTGTCTATGACTGATTTTATGCGCCTGCGTCGGTACTAGTTAGC
TAACTAGCTCTGTATCTGGCGGACCCGTGGTGGAACTGACGAGTTCTGAACACCCGGCCGCAACCCTGGG
AGACGTCCCAGGGACTTTGGGGGCCGTTTTTGTGGCCCGACCTGAGGAAGGGAGTCGATGTGGAATCCGA
CCCCGTCAGGATATGTGGTTCTGGTAGGAGACGAGAACCTAAAACAGTTCCCGCCTCCGTCTGAATTTTT
GCTTTCGGTTTGGAACCGAAGCCGCGCGTCTTGTCTGCTGCAGCGCTGCAGCATCGTTCTGTGTTGTCTC
TGTCTGACTGTGTTTCTGTATTTGTCTGAAAATTAGGGCCAGACTGTTACCACTCCCTTAAGTTTGACCT
TAGGTCACTGGAAAGATGTCGAGCGGATCGCTCACAACCAGTCGGTAGATGTCAAGAAGAGACGTTGGGT
TACCTTCTGCTCTGCAGAATGGCCAACCTTTAACGTCGGATGGCCGCGAGACGGCACCTTTAACCGAGAC
CTCATCACCCAGGTTAAGATCAAGGTCTTTTCACCTGGCCCGCATGGACACCCAGACCAGGTCCCCTACA
TCGTGACCTGGGAAGCCTTGGCTTTTGACCCCCCTCCCTGGGTCAAGCCCTTTGTACACCCTAAGCCTCC
GCCTCCTCTTCCTCCATCCGCCCCGTCTCTCCCCCTTGAACCTCCTCGTTCGACCCCGCCTCGATCCTCC
CTTTATCCAGCCCTCACTCCTTCTCTAGGCGCCGGCCGGATCCCAGTGTGGTGGTACGTAGGAATTCGCC
AGCACAGTGGTCGACCCTGTGGAATGTGTGTCAGTTAGGGTGTGGAAAGTCCCCAGGCTCCCCAGCAGGC
AGAAGTATGCAAAGCATGCATCTCAATTAGTCAGCAACCAGGTGTGGAAAGTCCCCAGGCTCCCCAGCAG
GCAGAAGTATGCAAAGCATGCATCTCAATTAGTCAGCAACCATAGTCCCGCCCCTAACTCCGCCCATCCC
GCCCCTAACTCCGCCCAGTTCCGCCCATTCTCCGCCCCATGGCTGACTAATTTTTTTTATTTATGCAGAG
GCCGAGGCCGCCTCGGCCTCTGAGCTATTCCAGAAGTAGTGAGGAGGCTTTTTTGGAGGCCTAGGCTTTT
GCAAAAAGCTTATCGATACCGTCGACCTCGAGACCATGGTGAGCAAGCAGATCCTGAAGAACACCGGCCT
GCAGGAGATCATGAGCTTCAAGGTGAACCTGGAGGGCGTGGTGAACAACCACGTGTTCACCATGGAGGGC
TGCGGCAAGGGCAACATCCTGTTCGGCAACCAGCTGGTGCAGATCCGCGTGACCAAGGGCGCCCCCCTGC
CCTTCGCCTTCGACATCCTGAGCCCCGCCTTCCAGTACGGCAACCGCACCTTCACCAAGTACCCCGAGGA
CATCAGCGACTTCTTCATCCAGAGCTTCCCCGCCGGCTTCGTGTACGAGCGCACCCTGCGCTACGAGGAC
GGCGGCCTGGTGGAGATCCGCAGCGACATCAACCTGATCGAGGAGATGTTCGTGTACCGCGTGGAGTACA
AGGGCCGCAACTTCCCCAACGACGGCCCCGTGATGAAGAAGACCATCACCGGCCTGCAGCCCAGCTTCGA
GGTGGTGTACATGAACGACGGCGTGCTGGTGGGCCAGGTGATCCTGGTGTACCGCCTGAACAGCGGCAAG
TTCTACAGCTGCCACATGCGCACCCTGATGAAGAGCAAGGGCGTGGTGAAGGACTTCCCCGAGTACCACT
TCATCCAGCACCGCCTGGAGAAGACCTACGTGGAGGACGGCGGCTTCGTGGAGCAGCACGAGACCGCCAT
CGCCCAGCTGACCAGCCTGGGCAAGCCCCTGGGCAGCCTGCACGAGTGGGTGTAATAGGGTACCTTCGAT
AAAATAAAAGATTTTATTTAGTCTCCAGAAAAAGGGGGGAATGAAAGACCCCACCTGTAGGTTTGGCAAG
CTAGCTTAAGTAACGCCATTTTGCAAGGCATGGAAAAATACATAACTGAGAATAGAGAAGTTCAGATCAA
GGTCAGGAACAGATGGAACAGCTGAATATGGGCCAAACAGGATATCTGTGGTAAGCAGTTCCTGCCCCGG
CTCAGGGCCAAGAACAGATGGAACAGCTGAATATGGGCCAAACAGGATATCTGTGGTAAGCAGTTCCTGC
CCCGGCTCAGGGCCAAGAACAGATGGTCCCCAGATGCGGTCCAGCCCTCAGCAGTTTCTAGAGAACCATC
AGATGTTTCCAGGGTGCCCCAAGGACCTGAAATGACCCTGTGCCTTATTTGAACTAACCAATCAGTTCGC
TTCTCGCTTCTGTTCGCGCGCTTCTGCTCCCCGAGCTCAATAAAAGAGCCCACAACCCCTCACTCGGGGC
GCCAGTCCTCCGATTGACTGAGTCGCCCGGGTACCCGTGTATCCAATAAACCCTCTTGCAGTTGCATCCG
ACTTGTGGTCTCGCTGTTCCTTGGGAGGGTCTCCTCTGAGTGATTGACTACCCGTCAGCGGGGGTCTTTC
ACATGCAGCATGTATCAAAATTAATTTGGTTTTTTTTCTTAAGTATTTACATTAAATGGCCATAGTTGCA
TTAATGAATCGGCCAACGCGCGGGGAGAGGCGGTTTGCGTATTGGGCGCTCTTCCGCTTCCTCGCTCACT
GACTCGCTGCGCTCGGTCGTTCGGCTGCGGCGAGCGGTATCAGCTCACTCAAAGGCGGTAATACGGTTAT
CCACAGAATCAGGGGATAACGCAGGAAAGAACATGTGAGCAAAAGGCCAGCAAAAGGCCAGGAACCGTAA
AAAGGCCGCGTTGCTGGCGTTTTTCCATAGGCTCCGCCCCCCTGACGAGCATCACAAAAATCGACGCTCA
AGTCAGAGGTGGCGAAACCCGACAGGACTATAAAGATACCAGGCGTTTCCCCCTGGAAGCTCCCTCGTGC
GCTCTCCTGTTCCGACCCTGCCGCTTACCGGATACCTGTCCGCCTTTCTCCCTTCGGGAAGCGTGGCGCT
TTCTCATAGCTCACGCTGTAGGTATCTCAGTTCGGTGTAGGTCGTTCGCTCCAAGCTGGGCTGTGTGCAC
GAACCCCCCGTTCAGCCCGACCGCTGCGCCTTATCCGGTAACTATCGTCTTGAGTCCAACCCGGTAAGAC
ACGACTTATCGCCACTGGCAGCAGCCACTGGTAACAGGATTAGCAGAGCGAGGTATGTAGGCGGTGCTAC
AGAGTTCTTGAAGTGGTGGCCTAACTACGGCTACACTAGAAGAACAGTATTTGGTATCTGCGCTCTGCTG
AAGCCAGTTACCTTCGGAAAAAGAGTTGGTAGCTCTTGATCCGGCAAACAAACCACCGCTGGTAGCGGTG
GTTTTTTTGTTTGCAAGCAGCAGATTACGCGCAGAAAAAAAGGATCTCAAGAAGATCCTTTGATCTTTTC
TACGGGGTCTGACGCTCAGTGGAACGAAAACTCACGTTAAGGGATTTTGGTCATGAGATTATCAAAAAGG
ATCTTCACCTAGATCCTTTTGCGGCCGCAAATCAATCTAAAGTATATATGAGTAAACTTGGTCTGACAGT
TACCAATGCTTAATCAGTGAGGCACCTATCTCAGCGATCTGTCTATTTCGTTCATCCATAGTTGCCTGAC
TCCCCGTCGTGTAGATAACTACGATACGGGAGGGCTTACCATCTGGCCCCAGTGCTGCAATGATACCGCG
AGACCCACGCTCACCGGCTCCAGATTTATCAGCAATAAACCAGCCAGCCGGAAGGGCCGAGCGCAGAAGT
GGTCCTGCAACTTTATCCGCCTCCATCCAGTCTATTAATTGTTGCCGGGAAGCTAGAGTAAGTAGTTCGC
CAGTTAATAGTTTGCGCAACGTTGTTGCCATTGCTACAGGCATCGTGGTGTCACGCTCGTCGTTTGGTAT
GGCTTCATTCAGCTCCGGTTCCCAACGATCAAGGCGAGTTACATGATCCCCCATGTTGTGCAAAAAAGCG
GTTAGCTCCTTCGGTCCTCCGATCGTTGTCAGAAGTAAGTTGGCCGCAGTGTTATCACTCATGGTTATGG
CAGCACTGCATAATTCTCTTACTGTCATGCCATCCGTAAGATGCTTTTCTGTGACTGGTGAGTACTCAAC
CAAGTCATTCTGAGAATAGTGTATGCGGCGACCGAGTTGCTCTTGCCCGGCGTCAATACGGGATAATACC
GCGCCACATAGCAGAACTTTAAAAGTGCTCATCATTGGAAAACGTTCTTCGGGGCGAAAACTCTCAAGGA
TCTTACCGCTGTTGAGATCCAGTTCGATGTAACCCACTCGTGCACCCAACTGATCTTCAGCATCTTTTAC
TTTCACCAGCGTTTCTGGGTGAGCAAAAACAGGAAGGCAAAATGCCGCAAAAAAGGGAATAAGGGCGACA
CGGAAATGTTGAATACTCATACTCTTCCTTTTTCAATATTATTGAAGCATTTATCAGGGTTATTGTCTCA
TGAGCGGATACATATTTGAATGTATTTAGAAAAATAAACAAATAGGGGTTCCGCGCACATTTCCCCGAAA
AGTGCCACCTGCAGCCTGAATATGGGCCAAACAGGATATCTGTGGTAAGCAGTTCCTGCCCCGGCTCAGG
GCCAAGAACAGATGGAACAGCTGAATATGGGCCAAACAGGATATCTGTGGTAAGCAGTTCCTGCCCCGGC
TCAGGGCCAAGAACAGATGGTCCCCAGATGCGGTCCAGCCCTCAGCAGTTTCTAGAGAACCATCAGATGT
TTCCAGGGTGCCCCAAGGACCTGAAATGACCCTGTGCCTTATTTGAACTAACCAATCAGTTCGCTTCTCG
CTTCTGTTCGCGCGCTTCTGCTCCCCGAGCTCAATAAAAGAGCCCACAACCCCTCACTCGGGGCGCCAGT
CCTCCGATTGACTGAGTCGCCCGGGTACCCGTGTATCCAATAAACCCTCTTGCAGTTGCATCCGACTTGT
GGTCTCGCTGTTCCTTGGGAGGGTCTCCTCTGAGTGATTGACTACCCGTCAGCGGGGGTCTTTCATTTGG
GGG
Features (pLannotate 1.2.2; 12 found; start..end, strand, type, name):
    116..390     +  misc_feature   MESV Ψ (fragment): packaging signal of murine embryonic stem cell virus
    457..873     +  CDS            gag (truncated): truncated Moloney murine leukemia virus (MMLV) gag gene lacking the start codon
    936..1265    +  promoter       SV40 promoter: SV40 enhancer and early promoter
   1266..1292    +  misc_feature   MCS (fragment): pBluescript multiple cloning site
   1296..2015    +  CDS            hrGFP: humanized Renilla green fluorescent protein mammalian codon-optimized
   2070..2191    +  LTR            3' LTR (ΔU3) (fragment): self-inactivating 3' long terminal repeat (LTR) from Moloney murine leukemia virus
   2192..2661    +  LTR            LTR: long terminal repeat from Moloney murine leukemia virus
   2727..2779    -  CDS            lacI (fragment): lac repressor; lacI; The lac repressor binds to the lac operator to inhibit transcription in E. coli. This inhibition can be relieved by adding lactose or isopropyl-β-D-thiogalactopyranoside (IPTG).
   2962..3550    -  rep_origin     ori: high-copy-number ColE1/pMB1/pBR322/pUC origin of replication
   3710..4570    -  CDS            AmpR: β-lactamase; bla; confers resistance to ampicillin, carbenicillin, and related antibiotics
   4571..4675    -  promoter       AmpR promoter: bla
   4706..5175    +  LTR            LTR: long terminal repeat from Moloney murine leukemia virus
