[The description below was written by a language model from this plasmid's Addgene catalogue record and pLannotate feature annotations shown in this document.]
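Description:
pBABE GFP is an empty retroviral expression backbone of the pBABE family, derived from pBABE-puro by replacing the puromycin resistance gene with a GFP open reading frame, so that transduced mammalian cells are identified or sorted by fluorescence rather than drug selection. The reporter is hrGFP, a humanized (mammalian codon-optimized) Renilla green fluorescent protein taken as a HindIII-ClaI fragment from a commercial hrGFP vector. In bacteria the plasmid is maintained at high copy through a ColE1/pUC-type origin and selected with ampicillin via the β-lactamase gene and its native promoter. The catalogue lists a backbone of about 5 kb, and the sequenced record is 5,183 nt.

The proviral region is flanked by Moloney murine leukemia virus long terminal repeats. Downstream of the 5′ LTR lie a retroviral packaging signal (Ψ) and a truncated gag segment lacking its start codon, which together promote efficient encapsidation of the genomic RNA when the plasmid is introduced into a packaging cell line that supplies the viral proteins in trans. A gene of interest would be inserted by restriction cloning in the gap between the gag fragment and the SV40 promoter, where it would be transcribed from the 5′ LTR, although the feature table does not annotate the cloning sites there. The internal SV40 enhancer/early promoter then independently drives hrGFP, followed by the 3′ LTR. The annotation software labels a short stretch just before the 3′ LTR as a fragment of a self-inactivating ΔU3 LTR, but a complete LTR follows it, so this likely reflects partial sequence similarity rather than a self-inactivating design. A small lacI fragment in the backbone appears to be a nonfunctional remnant. No insert is present, and the construct serves as a backbone or GFP-only control for stable retroviral gene delivery.
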