Addgene plasmid #10668: pBABE GFP
Purpose: (Empty Backbone) Empty backbone for retroviral gene expression. Select recipient cells using GFP.
Depositing lab: William Hahn. Depositing organization: Dana-Farber Cancer Institute.
Backbone
  Vector backbone: pBABE
  Backbone size (bp): 5000
  Vector type: Mammalian Expression, Retroviral
  Selectable markers: GFP
Growth in bacteria
  Bacterial resistance: Ampicillin, 100 μg/mL
  Growth temperature: 37°C
  Growth strain: DH5alpha
  Copy number: High Copy
Gene/Insert
  Gene/Insert name: None
  Cloning method: Restriction Enzyme
  Sequencing primers: 5′ pBABE 5'; 3′ pBABE-3
Terms and licenses: Academic/Nonprofit Terms; Industry Terms: Not Available to Industry
Depositor comments: Replaced the puromycin resistance gene from pBABE-puro with GFP for cell sorting. HindIII-ClaI GFP ORF from phrGFP-c (Stratagene) was cloned into pBABE-puro. hrGFP =humanized Renilla green fluorescent protein.
How to cite: pBABE GFP was a gift from William Hahn (Addgene plasmid # 10668 ; http://n2t.net/addgene:10668 ; RRID:Addgene_10668)
