>Addgene plasmid #10668 | pBABE GFP | addgene partial sequence | sequence record 84803 | SV40pro-F 5'-TATTTATGCAGAGGCCGAGG-3'
GTAGTGAGGAGGCTTTTTTGGAGGCCTAGGCTTTTGCAAAAAGCTTATCGATACCGTCGACCTCGAGACC
ATGGTGAGCAAGCAGATCCTGAAGAACACCGGCCTGCAGGAGATCATGAGCTTCAAGGTGAACCTGGAGG
GCGTGGTGAACAACCACGTGTTCACCATGGAGGGCTGCGGCAAGGGCAACATCCTGTTCGGCAACCAGCT
GGTGCAGATCCGCGTGACCAAGGGCGCCCCCCTGCCCTTCGCCTTCGACATCCTGAGCCCCGCCTTCCAG
TACGGCAACCGCACCTTCACCAAGTACCCCGAGGACATCAGCGACTTCTTCATCCAGAGCTTCCCCGCCG
GCTTCGTGTACGAGCGCACCCTGCGCTACGAGGACGGCGGCCTGGTGGAGATCCGCAGCGACATCAACCT
GATCGAGGAGATGTTCGTGTACCGCGTGGAGTACAAGGGCCGCAACTTCCCCAACGACGGCCCCGTGATG
AAGAAGACCATCACCGGCCTGCAGCCCAGCTTCGAGGTGGTGTACATGAACGACGGCGTGCTGGTGGGCC
AGGTGATCCTGGTGTACCGCCTGAACAGCGGCAAGTTCTACAGCTGCCACATGCGCACCCTGATGAAGAG
CAAGGGCGTGGTGAAGGACTTCCCCGAGTACCACTTCATCCAGCACCGCCTGGAGAAGACCTACGTGGAG
GACGGCGGCTTCGTGGAGCAGCACGAGACCGCCATCGCCCAGCTGACCAGCCTGGGCAAGCCCCTGGGCA
GCCTGCACGAGTGGGTGTAATAGGGTACCTTCGATAAAATAAAAGATTTTATTTAGTCTC
