>Addgene plasmid #10668 | pBABE GFP | addgene partial sequence | sequence record 84805 | pBABE5 5'-CTTTATCCAGCCCTCAC-3'
GTGGTGGTACGTAGGAATTCGCCAGCACAGTGGTCGACCCTGTGGAATGTGTGTCAGTTAGGGTGTGGAA
AGTCCCCAGGCTCCCCAGCAGGCAGAAGTATGCAAAGCATGCATCTCAATTAGTCAGCAACCAGGTGTGG
AAAGTCCCCAGGCTCCCCAGCAGGCAGAAGTATGCAAAGCATGCATCTCAATTAGTCAGCAACCATAGTC
CCGCCCCTAACTCCGCCCATCCCGCCCCTAACTCCGCCCAGTTCCGCCCATTCTCCGCCCCATGGCTGAC
TAATTTTTTTTATTTATGCAGAGGCCGAGGCCGCCTCGGCCTCTGAGCTATTCCAGAAGTAGTGAGGAGG
CTTTTTTGGAGGCCTAGGCTTTTGCAAAAAGCTTATCGATACCGTCGACCTCGAGACCATGGTGAGCAAG
CAGATCCTGAAGAACACCGGCCTGCAGGAGATCATGAGCTTCAAGGTGAACCTGGAGGGCGTGGTGAACA
ACCACGTGTTCACCATGGAGGGCTGCGGCAAGGGCAACATCCTGTTCGGCAACCAGCTGGTGCAGATCCG
CGTGACCAAGGGCGCCCCCCTGCCCTTCGCCTTCGACATCCTGAGCCCCGCCTTCCAGTACGGCAACCGC
ACCTTCACCAAGTACCCCGAGGACATCAGCGACTTCTTCATCCAGAGCTTCCCCGCCGGCTTCGTGTACG
AGCGCACCCTGCGCTACGAGGACGGCGGCCTGGTGGAGATCCGCAGCGACATCAACCTGATCGAGGAGAT
GTTCGTGTACCGCGTGGAGTACAAGGGCCGCAACTTCCCCAACGACGGCCCCGTGATGAAGAAGACCATC
ACCGGCCTGCAGCCCAGCTTCGAGGTGGTGTACATGAACGACGGCGTGCTGGTGGGCCAGGTGATCCTGG
TGTACCGCCTGAACAGCGGCAAGTTCTACAGCTGCCACATGCGCACCCTG
